Addgene plasmid #221526: PSMD3_BirA_Nterm
Purpose: Flag-tagged biotinylation enzyme for co-expression of Psmd3
Depositing lab: Alessandro Ori. Depositing organization: Leibniz Institute on Aging - Fritz Lipmann Institute (FLI).
Backbone
  Vector backbone: BirA_Nterm
  Backbone size w/o insert (bp): 6180
  Vector type: Mammalian Expression
  Selectable markers: Hygromycin
Growth in bacteria
  Bacterial resistance: Ampicillin, 100 μg/mL
  Growth temperature: 37°C
  Growth strain: DH5alpha
  Copy number: High Copy
Gene/Insert
  Gene/Insert name: PSMD3
  Species: H. sapiens (human)
  Insert size (bp): 1605
  Entrez Gene: PSMD3 (a.k.a. P58, RPN3, S3, TSTA2)
  Tag / fusion protein: BirA (N terminal on insert)
  Cloning method: Gateway Cloning
Terms and licenses: Academic/Nonprofit Terms; Industry Terms: Not Available to Industry
How to cite: PSMD3_BirA_Nterm was a gift from Alessandro Ori (Addgene plasmid # 221526 ; http://n2t.net/addgene:221526 ; RRID:Addgene_221526)
