[The description below was written by a language model from this plasmid's Addgene catalogue record and pLannotate feature annotations shown in this document.]
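Description:
PSMD3_BirA_Nterm is a mammalian expression plasmid of 7,785 bp, built by Gateway cloning into the BirA_Nterm backbone. It is propagated in E. coli through a high-copy ColE1/pUC-type origin with ampicillin selection (AmpR), and it carries a hygromycin resistance gene for selection in mammalian cells. That HygR coding sequence has no intact promoter annotated upstream. It sits directly behind an FRT site and is followed by an SV40 poly(A) signal. This layout is characteristic of vectors designed for FLP-mediated integration at a genomic FRT landing site, where the marker is expressed only after correct recombination. The record itself does not state this use.

The payload is a single fusion open reading frame driven by the CMV enhancer and promoter. Short tet operator-like fragments lie immediately downstream of the promoter, which suggests that expression could be tetracycline-regulated in repressor-expressing cells, although the catalogue entry does not say so. The reading frame begins with the E. coli biotin ligase BirA, continues through a FLAG epitope (annotated as a 3xFLAG fragment) and the attB1 Gateway scar, and then encodes human PSMD3 (also known as RPN3 or S3), a subunit of the 26S proteasome. An attB2 site and the bovine growth hormone poly(A) signal terminate the cassette. The record does not say whether the BirA carries a promiscuous-labelling mutation.

The stated purpose is a FLAG-tagged biotinylation enzyme expressed with Psmd3. Placing the ligase at the N-terminus of a proteasome subunit is consistent with biotin-based labelling of proteins near the proteasome, with the FLAG tag allowing detection of the fusion protein.
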