Features (pLannotate 1.2.2; 25 found; start..end, strand, type, name):
    232..1092    -  CDS            AmpR: β-lactamase; bla; confers resistance to ampicillin, carbenicillin, and related antibiotics
   1093..1197    -  promoter       AmpR promoter: bla
   1256..1308    -  misc_feature   bom (fragment): basis of mobility region from pBR322
   1463..1842    +  enhancer       CMV enhancer: human cytomegalovirus immediate early enhancer
   1843..2046    +  promoter       CMV promoter: human cytomegalovirus (CMV) immediate early promoter
   2048..2067    +  promoter       PLtetO-1 promoter (fragment): modified phage lambda PL promoter with tet operator sites (Lutz and Bujard, 1997)
   2069..2088    +  promoter       PLtetO-1 promoter (fragment): modified phage lambda PL promoter with tet operator sites (Lutz and Bujard, 1997)
   2096..2129    +  promoter       TRE3GV promoter (fragment): 3rd-generation Tet-responsive promoter that can be activated by binding of Tet-On® 3G, optimized for retroviral and lentiviral vectors
   2243..3205    +  CDS            birA: BIRA_ECOLI - Also known as bioR, dhbB. Experimental evidence at protein level: Swiss-Prot protein existence level 1. Acts both as a biotin--[acetyl-CoA-carboxylase] ligase and a biotin-operon repressor. In the presence of ATP, BirA activates biotin to form the BirA-biotinyl-5'-adenylate (BirA-bio-5'-AMP or holoBirA) complex. HoloBirA can either transfer the biotinyl moiety to the biotin carboxyl carrier protein (BCCP) subunit of acetyl-CoA carboxylase, or bind to the biotin operator site and inhibit transcription of the operon. From Escherichia coli (strain K12).
   3236..3259    +  CDS            3xFLAG (fragment): three tandem FLAG® epitope tags
   3273..3290    +  protein_bind   attB1 (fragment): mutant version of attB; core recombination site for the Gateway® BP reaction BP Clonase™
   3296..4897    +  CDS            PSMD3 (sequence withheld): PSMD3_HUMAN - Experimental evidence at protein level: Swiss-Prot protein existence level 1. Component of the 26S proteasome, a multiprotein complex involved in the ATP-dependent degradation of ubiquitinated proteins. This complex plays a key role in the maintenance of protein homeostasis by removing misfolded or damaged proteins, which could impair cellular functions, and by removing proteins whose functions are no longer required. Therefore, the proteasome participates in numerous cellular processes, including cell cycle progression, apoptosis, or DNA damage repair. From Homo sapiens (Human).
   4905..4922    -  protein_bind   attB2 (fragment): mutant version of attB; core recombination site for the Gateway® BP reaction BP Clonase™
   4971..5195    +  polyA_signal   bGH poly(A) signal: bovine growth hormone polyadenylation signal
   5199..5220    +  promoter       SV40 promoter (fragment): SV40 enhancer and early promoter
   5241..5474    +  rep_origin     f1 ori (fragment) (sequence partly withheld): f1 bacteriophage origin of replication; arrow indicates direction of (+) strand synthesis
   5479..5526    +  protein_bind   FRT: FLP-mediated recombination occurs in the 8-bp core sequence TCTAGAAA (Turan and Bode, 2011). FLP recombinase from the Saccharomyces cerevisiae 2μ plasmid
   5534..6556    +  CDS            HygR: aminoglycoside phosphotransferase from E. coli; aph(4)-Ia; confers resistance to hygromycin
   6566..6691    +  CDS            ble (fragment): BLE_KLEPN - Experimental evidence at protein level: Swiss-Prot protein existence level 1. Binding protein with a strong affinity to the bleomycin family of antibiotics. Binds to CL990; an antimitotic-antibiotic compound. From Klebsiella pneumoniae.
   6686..6807    +  polyA_signal   SV40 poly(A) signal: SV40 polyadenylation signal
   6880..6896    -  protein_bind   lac operator: The lac repressor binds to the lac operator to inhibit transcription in E. coli. This inhibition can be relieved by adding lactose or isopropyl-β-D-thiogalactopyranoside (IPTG). lac repressor encoded by lacI
   6904..6934    -  promoter       lac promoter: promoter for the E. coli lac operon
   6949..6970    -  protein_bind   CAP binding site: CAP binding activates transcription in the presence of cAMP. E. coli catabolite activator protein
   6983..7075    -  CDS            lacI (fragment): lac repressor; lacI; The lac repressor binds to the lac operator to inhibit transcription in E. coli. This inhibition can be relieved by adding lactose or isopropyl-β-D-thiogalactopyranoside (IPTG).
   7258..61      -  rep_origin     ori (across the origin): high-copy-number ColE1/pMB1/pBR322/pUC origin of replication
>Addgene plasmid #221526 | PSMD3_BirA_Nterm | addgene full sequence | sequence record 439227 | Addgene NGS Result
TGGTAGCGGTGGTTTTTTTGTTTGCAAGCAGCAGATTACGCGCAGAAAAAAAGGATCTCAAGAAGATCCT
TTGATCTTTTCTACGGGGTCTGACGCTCAGTGGAACGAAAACTCACGTTAAGGGATTTTGGTCATGAGAT
TATCAAAAAGGATCTTCACCTAGATCCTTTTAAATTAAAAATGAAGTTTTAAATCAATCTAAAGTATATA
TGAGTAAACTTGGTCTGACAGTTACCAATGCTTAATCAGTGAGGCACCTATCTCAGCGATCTGTCTATTT
CGTTCATCCATAGTTGCCTGACTCCCCGTCGTGTAGATAACTACGATACGGGAGGGCTTACCATCTGGCC
CCAGTGCTGCAATGATACCGCGAGACCCACGCTCACCGGCTCCAGATTTATCAGCAATAAACCAGCCAGC
CGGAAGGGCCGAGCGCAGAAGTGGTCCTGCAACTTTATCCGCCTCCATCCAGTCTATTAATTGTTGCCGG
GAAGCTAGAGTAAGTAGTTCGCCAGTTAATAGTTTGCGCAACGTTGTTGCCATTGCTACAGGCATCGTGG
TGTCACGCTCGTCGTTTGGTATGGCTTCATTCAGCTCCGGTTCCCAACGATCAAGGCGAGTTACATGATC
CCCCATGTTGTGCAAAAAAGCGGTTAGCTCCTTCGGTCCTCCGATCGTTGTCAGAAGTAAGTTGGCCGCA
GTGTTATCACTCATGGTTATGGCAGCACTGCATAATTCTCTTACTGTCATGCCATCCGTAAGATGCTTTT
CTGTGACTGGTGAGTACTCAACCAAGTCATTCTGAGAATAGTGTATGCGGCGACCGAGTTGCTCTTGCCC
GGCGTCAATACGGGATAATACCGCGCCACATAGCAGAACTTTAAAAGTGCTCATCATTGGAAAACGTTCT
TCGGGGCGAAAACTCTCAAGGATCTTACCGCTGTTGAGATCCAGTTCGATGTAACCCACTCGTGCACCCA
ACTGATCTTCAGCATCTTTTACTTTCACCAGCGTTTCTGGGTGAGCAAAAACAGGAAGGCAAAATGCCGC
AAAAAAGGGAATAAGGGCGACACGGAAATGTTGAATACTCATACTCTTCCTTTTTCAATATTATTGAAGC
ATTTATCAGGGTTATTGTCTCATGAGCGGATACATATTTGAATGTATTTAGAAAAATAAACAAATAGGGG
TTCCGCGCACATTTCCCCGAAAAGTGCCACCTGACGTCGACGGATCGGGAGATCTCCCGATCCCCTATGG
TGCACTCTCAGTACAATCTGCTCTGATGCCGCATAGTTAAGCCAGTATCTGCTCCCTGCTTGTGTGTTGG
AGGTCGCTGAGTAGTGCGCGAGCAAAATTTAAGCTACAACAAGGCAAGGCTTGACCGACAATTGCATGAA
GAATCTGCTTAGGGTTAGGCGTTTTGCGCTGCTTCGCGATGTACGGGCCAGATATACGCGTTGACATTGA
TTATTGACTAGTTATTAATAGTAATCAATTACGGGGTCATTAGTTCATAGCCCATATATGGAGTTCCGCG
TTACATAACTTACGGTAAATGGCCCGCCTGGCTGACCGCCCAACGACCCCCGCCCATTGACGTCAATAAT
GACGTATGTTCCCATAGTAACGCCAATAGGGACTTTCCATTGACGTCAATGGGTGGAGTATTTACGGTAA
ACTGCCCACTTGGCAGTACATCAAGTGTATCATATGCCAAGTACGCCCCCTATTGACGTCAATGACGGTA
AATGGCCCGCCTGGCATTATGCCCAGTACATGACCTTATGGGACTTTCCTACTTGGCAGTACATCTACGT
ATTAGTCATCGCTATTACCATGGTGATGCGGTTTTGGCAGTACATCAATGGGCGTGGATAGCGGTTTGAC
TCACGGGGATTTCCAAGTCTCCACCCCATTGACGTCAATGGGAGTTTGTTTTGGCACCAAAATCAACGGG
ACTTTCCAAAATGTCGTAACAACTCCGCCCCATTGACGCAAATGGGCGGTAGGCGTGTACGGTGGGAGGT
CTATATAAGCAGAGCTCTCCCTATCAGTGATAGAGATCTCCCTATCAGTGATAGAGATCGTCGACGAGCT
CGTTTAGTGAACCGTCAGATCGCCTGGAGACGCCATCCACGCTGTTTTGACCTCCATAGAAGACACCGGG
ACCGATCCAGCCTCCGGACTCTAGCGTTTAAACTTAAGCTTGGTACCGAGCTCGGATCCAGCTAGCGCCA
CCATGAAGGACAACACCGTGCCCCTGAAGCTGATCGCCCTGCTGGCCAACGGCGAGTTCCACAGCGGCGA
GCAGCTGGGCGAGACCCTGGGCATGAGCCGGGCCGCCATCAACAAGCACATCCAGACCCTGCGGGACTGG
GGCGTGGACGTGTTCACCGTGCCCGGCAAGGGCTACAGCCTGCCCGAGCCCATCCAGCTGCTGAACGCCA
AGCAGATCCTGGGCCAGCTGGACGGCGGCAGCGTGGCCGTGCTGCCCGTGATCGACAGCACCAACCAGTA
CCTGCTGGACCGGATCGGCGAGCTGAAGAGCGGCGACGCCTGCATCGCCGAGTACCAGCAGGCCGGCCGG
GGCGGCCGGGGCCGGAAGTGGTTCAGCCCCTTCGGCGCCAACCTGTACCTGAGCATGTTCTGGCGGCTGG
AGCAGGGCCCCGCCGCCGCCATCGGCCTGAGCCTGGTGATCGGCATCGTGATGGCCGAGGTGCTGCGGAA
GCTGGGCGCCGACAAGGTGCGGGTGAAGTGGCCCAACGACCTGTACCTGCAGGACCGGAAGCTGGCCGGC
ATCCTGGTGGAGCTGACCGGCAAGACCGGCGACGCCGCCCAGATCGTGATCGGCGCCGGCATCAACATGG
CCATGCGGCGGGTGGAGGAGAGCGTGGTGAACCAGGGCTGGATCACCCTGCAGGAGGCCGGCATCAACCT
GGACCGGAACACCCTGGCCGCCATGCTGATCCGGGAGCTGCGGGCCGCCCTGGAGCTGTTCGAGCAGGAG
GGCCTGGCCCCCTACCTGAGCCGGTGGGAGAAGCTGGACAACTTCATCAACCGGCCCGTGAAGCTGATCA
TCGGCGACAAGGAGATCTTCGGCATCAGCCGGGGCATCGACAAGCAGGGCGCCCTGCTGCTGGAGCAGGA
CGGCATCATCAAGCCCTGGATGGGCGGCGAGATCAGCCTGCGGAGCGCCGAGAAGGGGGGATCTGGCCCC
GGCGGCGGCGCGCCAGACTACAAAGACGATGACGATAAACTAGGCGCGCCCACAAGTTTGTACAAAAAAG
TTGGC
[1602 nt withheld, positions 3296-4897]
TGACCAACTTTCTTGTACAAAGTGGTGTGACTCGAGTCTAGAGGGCCCGTTTAAACCCGCTGATCAGCCT
CGACTGTGCCTTCTAGTTGCCAGCCATCTGTTGTTTGCCCCTCCCCCGTGCCTTCCTTGACCCTGGAAGG
TGCCACTCCCACTGTCCTTTCCTAATAAAATGAGGAAATTGCATCGCATTGTCTGAGTAGGTGTCATTCT
ATTCTGGGGGGTGGGGTGGGGCAGGACAGCAAGGGGGAGGATTGGGAAGACAATAGCAGGCATGCTGGGG
ATGCGGTGGGCTCTATGGCTTCTGAGGCGGAAAGAACCAGCTGGGGCTCTAGGGGGTATCCCC
[124 nt withheld, positions 5241-5364]
C
[91 nt withheld, positions 5366-5456]
AGGGTGATGGTTCACGTACCTAGAAGTTCCTATTCCGAAGTTCCTATTCTCTAGAAAGTATAGGAACTTC
CTTGGCCAAAAAGCCTGAACTCACCGCGACGTCTGTCGAGAAGTTTCTGATCGAAAAGTTCGACAGCGTC
TCCGACCTGATGCAGCTCTCGGAGGGCGAAGAATCTCGTGCTTTCAGCTTCGATGTAGGAGGGCGTGGAT
ATGTCCTGCGGGTAAATAGCTGCGCCGATGGTTTCTACAAAGATCGTTATGTTTATCGGCACTTTGCATC
GGCCGCGCTCCCGATTCCGGAAGTGCTTGACATTGGGGAATTCAGCGAGAGCCTGACCTATTGCATCTCC
CGCCGTGCACAGGGTGTCACGTTGCAAGACCTGCCTGAAACCGAACTGCCCGCTGTTCTGCAGCCGGTCG
CGGAGGCCATGGATGCGATCGCTGCGGCCGATCTTAGCCAGACGAGCGGGTTCGGCCCATTCGGACCGCA
AGGAATCGGTCAATACACTACATGGCGTGATTTCATATGCGCGATTGCTGATCCCCATGTGTATCACTGG
CAAACTGTGATGGACGACACCGTCAGTGCGTCCGTCGCGCAGGCTCTCGATGAGCTGATGCTTTGGGCCG
AGGACTGCCCCGAAGTCCGGCACCTCGTGCACGCGGATTTCGGCTCCAACAATGTCCTGACGGACAATGG
CCGCATAACAGCGGTCATTGACTGGAGCGAGGCGATGTTCGGGGATTCCCAATACGAGGTCGCCAACATC
TTCTTCTGGAGGCCGTGGTTGGCTTGTATGGAGCAGCAGACGCGCTACTTCGAGCGGAGGCATCCGGAGC
TTGCAGGATCGCCGCGGCTCCGGGCGTATATGCTCCGCATTGGTCTTGACCAACTCTATCAGAGCTTGGT
TGACGGCAATTTCGATGATGCAGCTTGGGCGCAGGGTCGATGCGACGCAATCGTCCGATCCGGAGCCGGG
ACTGTCGGGCGTACACAAATCGCCCGCAGAAGCGCGGCCGTCTGGACCGATGGCTGTGTAGAAGTACTCG
CCGATAGTGGAAACCGACGCCCCAGCACTCGTCCGAGGGCAAAGGAATAGCACGTACTACGAGATTTCGA
TTCCACCGCCGCCTTCTATGAAAGGTTGGGCTTCGGAATCGTTTTCCGGGACGCCGGCTGGATGATCCTC
CAGCGCGGGGATCTCATGCTGGAGTTCTTCGCCCACCCCAACTTGTTTATTGCAGCTTATAATGGTTACA
AATAAAGCAATAGCATCACAAATTTCACAAATAAAGCATTTTTTTCACTGCATTCTAGTTGTGGTTTGTC
CAAACTCATCAATGTATCTTATCATGTCTGTATACCGTCGACCTCTAGCTAGAGCTTGGCGTAATCATGG
TCATAGCTGTTTCCTGTGTGAAATTGTTATCCGCTCACAATTCCACACAACATACGAGCCGGAAGCATAA
AGTGTAAAGCCTGGGGTGCCTAATGAGTGAGCTAACTCACATTAATTGCGTTGCGCTCACTGCCCGCTTT
CCAGTCGGGAAACCTGTCGTGCCAGCTGCATTAATGAATCGGCCAACGCGCGGGGAGAGGCGGTTTGCGT
ATTGGGCGCTCTTCCGCTTCCTCGCTCACTGACTCGCTGCGCTCGGTCGTTCGGCTGCGGCGAGCGGTAT
CAGCTCACTCAAAGGCGGTAATACGGTTATCCACAGAATCAGGGGATAACGCAGGAAAGAACATGTGAGC
AAAAGGCCAGCAAAAGGCCAGGAACCGTAAAAAGGCCGCGTTGCTGGCGTTTTTCCATAGGCTCCGCCCC
CCTGACGAGCATCACAAAAATCGACGCTCAAGTCAGAGGTGGCGAAACCCGACAGGACTATAAAGATACC
AGGCGTTTCCCCCTGGAAGCTCCCTCGTGCGCTCTCCTGTTCCGACCCTGCCGCTTACCGGATACCTGTC
CGCCTTTCTCCCTTCGGGAAGCGTGGCGCTTTCTCATAGCTCACGCTGTAGGTATCTCAGTTCGGTGTAG
GTCGTTCGCTCCAAGCTGGGCTGTGTGCACGAACCCCCCGTTCAGCCCGACCGCTGCGCCTTATCCGGTA
ACTATCGTCTTGAGTCCAACCCGGTAAGACACGACTTATCGCCACTGGCAGCAGCCACTGGTAACAGGAT
TAGCAGAGCGAGGTATGTAGGCGGTGCTACAGAGTTCTTGAAGTGGTGGCCTAACTACGGCTACACTAGA
AGAACAGTATTTGGTATCTGCGCTCTGCTGAAGCCAGTTACCTTCGGAAAAAGAGTTGGTAGCTCTTGAT
CCGGCAAACAAACCACCGC
